Addgene plasmid #121818: KB701: pMAGIC (L5-L4) hU6::SaCas9 gRNA scaffold; CMV promoter
Purpose: (Empty Backbone) pMAGIC L5-L4 entry plasmid, contains empty human U6-driven SaCas9 gRNA scaffold and CMV promoter for 4-component MultiSite Gateway Pro assembly. Protospacer motif can be inserted after BsaI digestion
Depositing lab: Christopher Newgard. Depositing organization: Duke University. Publication: Creation of versatile cloning platforms for transgene expression and dCas9-based epigenome editing. Haldeman JM, Conway AE, Arlotto ME, Slentz DH, Muoio DM, Becker TC, Newgard CB. Nucleic Acids Res. 2018 Dec 27. pii: 5264291. doi: 10.1093/nar/gky1286. PubMed 30590691.
Backbone
  Vector backbone: pDONR221 P5-P4
  Backbone manufacturer: Invitrogen
  Backbone size (bp): 2554
  Vector type: Synthetic Biology ; pMAGIC Gateway Entry Plasmid
Growth in bacteria
  Bacterial resistance: Kanamycin, 50 μg/mL
  Growth temperature: 37°C
  Growth strain: DH5alpha
  Copy number: High Copy
Gene/Insert
  Gene/Insert name: hU6::SaCas9 gRNA scaffold + CMV promoter
  Species: Synthetic
  Insert size (bp): 1162
  Cloning method: Gateway Cloning
  Sequencing primers: 5′ M13F; 3′ M13R
Terms and licenses: Academic/Nonprofit Terms; Industry Terms: Not Available to Industry
Depositor comments: Annealed oligonucleotides containing the protospacer motif can be ligated into BsaI digested plasmid. SaCas9 gRNA scaffold derived from PMID: 26721686
How to cite: KB701: pMAGIC (L5-L4) hU6::SaCas9 gRNA scaffold; CMV promoter was a gift from Christopher Newgard (Addgene plasmid # 121818 ; http://n2t.net/addgene:121818 ; RRID:Addgene_121818)
