[The description below was written by a language model from this plasmid's Addgene catalogue record and pLannotate feature annotations shown in this document.]
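Description:
KB701: pMAGIC (L5-L4) hU6::SaCas9 gRNA scaffold; CMV promoter is a Gateway entry plasmid built on the Invitrogen pDONR221 P5-P4 backbone and belongs to the pMAGIC modular cloning platform. It is a small (about 3.7 kb) bacterial plasmid that is not itself an expression or delivery vector. It is propagated in E. coli from a high-copy ColE1/pUC-type origin under kanamycin selection (aph(3')-Ia). The rrnB T1 and T2 terminators upstream of the cassette insulate it from read-through transcription. The short lacI and lacZα fragments and the T7 promoter flanking the att sites are backbone remnants.

The roughly 1.2 kb synthetic insert lies between attL5 and attL4, the sites that fix its position and orientation in a four-component MultiSite Gateway Pro LR assembly. It carries two modules arranged in tandem. The first is a human U6 RNA polymerase III promoter followed by a Staphylococcus aureus Cas9 guide RNA scaffold, which is left empty. A protospacer is added by ligating annealed oligonucleotides into the BsaI-digested plasmid, between the promoter and the scaffold. The second module is the human cytomegalovirus immediate-early enhancer and promoter, which ends just before attL4 with no coding sequence of its own. After recombination, the CMV promoter is therefore positioned to drive whatever open reading frame the neighbouring entry clone supplies.

The plasmid is listed as an empty backbone. It serves as a building block for destination constructs that pair a custom SaCas9 guide with a CMV-driven transgene, consistent with the platform's stated uses in transgene expression and dCas9-based epigenome editing.
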