Features (pLannotate 1.2.2; 13 found; start..end, strand, type, name):
    121..213     +  CDS            lacI (fragment): lac repressor; lacI; The lac repressor binds to the lac operator to inhibit transcription in E. coli. This inhibition can be relieved by adding lactose or isopropyl-β-D-thiogalactopyranoside (IPTG).
    268..295     -  terminator     rrnB T2 terminator: transcription terminator T2 from the E. coli rrnB gene
    427..470     +  terminator     rrnB T1 terminator: Escherichia coli rrnB; transcription terminator T1 from the E. coli rrnB gene
    517..553     -  CDS            lacZα (fragment): LacZα fragment of β-galactosidase; lacZ fragment
    570..665     +  protein_bind   attL5: mutant version of attL; recombination site for the Gateway® LR reaction LR Clonase™
    674..914     +  promoter       U6 promoter: RNA polymerase III promoter for human U6 snRNA
    970..1027    +  misc_RNA       Sa gRNA scaffold (fragment): guide RNA scaffold for the Staphylococcus aureus CRISPR/Cas9 system
   1213..1592    +  enhancer       CMV enhancer: human cytomegalovirus immediate early enhancer
   1594..1793    +  promoter       CMV promoter: human cytomegalovirus (CMV) immediate early promoter
   1831..1926    -  protein_bind   attL4: mutant version of attL; recombination site for the Gateway® LR reaction LR Clonase™
   1958..1976    -  promoter       T7 promoter: promoter for bacteriophage T7 RNA polymerase
   2110..2919    +  CDS            KanR: aminoglycoside phosphotransferase; aph(3')-Ia; confers resistance to kanamycin in bacteria or G418 (Geneticin®) in eukaryotes
   3066..3654    +  rep_origin     ori: high-copy-number ColE1/pMB1/pBR322/pUC origin of replication
>Addgene plasmid #121818 | KB701: pMAGIC (L5-L4) hU6::SaCas9 gRNA scaffold; CMV promoter | addgene full sequence | sequence record 237367 | Addgene NGS Result
CTTTCCTGCGTTATCCCCTGATTCTGTGGATAACCGTATTACCGCCTTTGAGTGAGCTGATACCGCTCGC
CGCAGCCGAACGACCGAGCGCAGCGAGTCAGTGAGCGAGGAAGCGGAAGAGCGCCCAATACGCAAACCGC
CTCTCCCCGCGCGTTGGCCGATTCATTAATGCAGCTGGCACGACAGGTTTCCCGACTGGAAAGCGGGCAG
TGAGCGCAACGCAATTAATACGCGTACCGCTAGCCAGGAAGAGTTTGTAGAAACGCAAAAAGGCCATCCG
TCAGGATGGCCTTCTGCTTAGTTTGATGCCTGGCAGTTTATGGCGGGCGTCCTGCCCGCCACCCTCCGGG
CCGTTGCTTCACAACGTTCAAATCCGCTCCCGGCGGATTTGTCCTACTCAGGAGAGCGTTCACCGACAAA
CAACAGATAAAACGAAAGGCCCAGTCTTCCGACTGAGCCTTTCGTTTTATTTGATGCCTGGCAGTTCCCT
ACTCTCGCGTTAACGCTAGCATGGATGTTTTCCCAGTCACGACGTTGTAAAACGACGGCCAGTCTTAAGC
TCGGGCCCCAAATAATGATTTTATTTTGACTGATAGTGACCTGTTCGTTGCAACAAATTGATGAGCAATG
CTTTTTTATAATGCCAACTTTGTATACAAAAGTTGTGGTACCTGAGGGCCTATTTCCCATGATTCCTTCA
TATTTGCATATACGATACAAGGCTGTTAGAGAGATAATTGGAATTAATTTGACTGTAAACACAAAGATAT
TAGTACAAAATACGTGACGTAGAAAGTAATAATTTCTTGGGTAGTTTGCAGTTTTAAAATTATGTTTTAA
AATGGACTATCATATGCTTACCGTAACTTGAAAGTATTTCGATTTCTTGGCTTTATATATCTTGTGGAAA
GGACGAAACACCGGAGACCACGGCAGGTCTCAGTTTAAGTACTCTGTGCTGGAAACAGCACAGAATCTAC
TAAACAAGGCAAAATGCCGTGTTTATCTCGTCAACTTGTTGGCGAGATTTTTGCGGCCGCTGTACATACG
ACTCTAGAACGATCTATACATTGAATCAATATTGGCAATTAGCCATATTAGTCATTGGTTATATAGCATA
AATCAATATTGGCTATTGGCCATTGCATACGTTGTATCTATATCATAATATGTACATTTATATTGGCTCA
TGTCCAATATGACCGCCATGTTGACATTGATTATTGACTAGTTATTAATAGTAATCAATTACGGGGTCAT
TAGTTCATAGCCCATATATGGAGTTCCGCGTTACATAACTTACGGTAAATGGCCCGCCTGGCTGACCGCC
CAACGACCCCCGCCCATTGACGTCAATAATGACGTATGTTCCCATAGTAACGCCAATAGGGACTTTCCAT
TGACGTCAATGGGTGGAGTATTTACGGTAAACTGCCCACTTGGCAGTACATCAAGTGTATCATATGCCAA
GTCCGCCCCCTATTGACGTCAATGACGGTAAATGGCCCGCCTGGCATTATGCCCAGTACATGACCTTACG
GGACTTTCCTACTTGGCAGTACATCTACGTATTAGTCATCGCTATTACCATGGTGATGCGGTTTTGGCAG
TACACCAATGGGCGTGGATAGCGGTTTGACTCACGGGGATTTCCAAGTCTCCACCCCATTGACGTCAATG
GGAGTTTGTTTTGGCACCAAAATCAACGGGACTTTCCAAAATGTCGTAATAACCCCGCCCCGTTGACGCA
AATGGGCGGTAGGCGTGTACGGTGGGAGGTCTATATAAGCAGAGCTCGTTTAGTGAACCGTCAGATCCGG
GAATTCCACCCAACTTTTCTATACAAAGTTGGCATTATAAGAAAGCATTGCTTATCAATTTGTTGCAACG
AACAGGTCACTATCAGTCAAAATAAAATCATTATTTGCCATCCAGCTGCAGGGCGGCCGCGATATCCCCT
ATAGTGAGTCGTATTACATGGTCATAGCTGTTTCCTGGCAGCTCTGGCCCGTGTCTCAAAATCTCTGATG
TTACATTGCACAAGATAAAAATATATCATCATGAACAATAAAACTGTCTGCTTACATAAACAGTAATACA
AGGGGTGTTATGAGCCATATTCAACGGGAAACGTCGAGGCCGCGATTAAATTCCAACATGGATGCTGATT
TATATGGGTATAAATGGGCTCGCGATAATGTCGGGCAATCAGGTGCGACAATCTATCGCTTGTATGGGAA
GCCCGATGCGCCAGAGTTGTTTCTGAAACATGGCAAAGGTAGCGTTGCCAATGATGTTACAGATGAGATG
GTCAGACTAAACTGGCTGACGGAATTTATGCCTCTTCCGACCATCAAGCATTTTATCCGTACTCCTGATG
ATGCATGGTTACTCACCACTGCGATCCCCGGAAAAACAGCATTCCAGGTATTAGAAGAATATCCTGATTC
AGGTGAAAATATTGTTGATGCGCTGGCAGTGTTCCTGCGCCGGTTGCATTCGATTCCTGTTTGTAATTGT
CCTTTTAACAGCGATCGCGTATTTCGTCTCGCTCAGGCGCAATCACGAATGAATAACGGTTTGGTTGATG
CGAGTGATTTTGATGACGAGCGTAATGGCTGGCCTGTTGAACAAGTCTGGAAAGAAATGCATAAACTTTT
GCCATTCTCACCGGATTCAGTCGTCACTCATGGTGATTTCTCACTTGATAACCTTATTTTTGACGAGGGG
AAATTAATAGGTTGTATTGATGTTGGACGAGTCGGAATCGCAGACCGATACCAGGATCTTGCCATCCTAT
GGAACTGCCTCGGTGAGTTTTCTCCTTCATTACAGAAACGGCTTTTTCAAAAATATGGTATTGATAATCC
TGATATGAATAAATTGCAGTTTCATTTGATGCTCGATGAGTTTTTCTAATCAGAATTGGTTAATTGGTTG
TAACACTGGCAGAGCATTACGCTGACTTGACGGGACGGCGCAAGCTCATGACCAAAATCCCTTAACGTGA
GTTACGCGTCGTTCCACTGAGCGTCAGACCCCGTAGAAAAGATCAAAGGATCTTCTTGAGATCCTTTTTT
TCTGCGCGTAATCTGCTGCTTGCAAACAAAAAAACCACCGCTACCAGCGGTGGTTTGTTTGCCGGATCAA
GAGCTACCAACTCTTTTTCCGAAGGTAACTGGCTTCAGCAGAGCGCAGATACCAAATACTGTTCTTCTAG
TGTAGCCGTAGTTAGGCCACCACTTCAAGAACTCTGTAGCACCGCCTACATACCTCGCTCTGCTAATCCT
GTTACCAGTGGCTGCTGCCAGTGGCGATAAGTCGTGTCTTACCGGGTTGGACTCAAGACGATAGTTACCG
GATAAGGCGCAGCGGTCGGGCTGAACGGGGGGTTCGTGCACACAGCCCAGCTTGGAGCGAACGACCTACA
CCGAACTGAGATACCTACAGCGTGAGCTATGAGAAAGCGCCACGCTTCCCGAAGGGAGAAAGGCGGACAG
GTATCCGGTAAGCGGCAGGGTCGGAACAGGAGAGCGCACGAGGGAGCTTCCAGGGGGAAACGCCTGGTAT
CTTTATAGTCCTGTCGGGTTTCGCCACCTCTGACTTGAGCGTCGATTTTTGTGATGCTCGTCAGGGGGGC
GGAGCCTATGGAAAAACGCCAGCAACGCGGCCTTTTTACGGTTCCTGGCCTTTTGCTGGCCTTTTGCTCA
CATGTT
